>Addgene plasmid #168560 | pDONR223 SARS-CoV-1 ORF3b_stop | addgene full sequence | sequence record 333712 | Addgene NGS Result
GTAAAACGACGGCCAGTCTTAAGCTCGGGCCCCAAATAATGATTTTATTTTGACTGATAGTGACCTGTTC
GTTGCAACAAATTGATGAGCAATGCTTTTTTATAATGCCAACTTTGTACAAAAAAGTTGGCATGATGCCA
ACTACTTTGTTTGCTGGCACACACATAACTATGACTACTGTATACCATATAACAGTGTCACAGATACAAT
TGTCGTTACTGAAGGTGACGGCATTTCAACACCAAAACTCAAAGAAGACTACCAAATTGGTGGTTATTCT
GAGGATAGGCACTCAGGTGTTAAAGACTATGTCGTTGTACATGGCTATTTCACCGAAGTTTACTACCAGC
TTGAGTCTACACAAATTACTACAGACACTGGTATTGAAAATGCTACATTCTTCATCTTTAACAAGCTTGT
TAAAGACCCACCGAATGTGCAAATACACACAATCGACGGCTCTTCAGGAGTTGCTAATCCAGCAATGGAT
ACAATTTATGATGAGCCGACGACGACTACTAGCGTGCCTTTGTAAGCACAAGAAAGTGAGTACGAACTTA
TGTACTCATTCGTTTCGGAAGAAACAGGTACGTTAATACCCAACTTTCTTGTACAAAGTTGGCATTATAA
GAAAGCATTGCTTATCAATTTGTTGCAACGAACAGGTCACTATCAGTCAAAATAAAATCATTATTTGCCA
TCCAGCTGATATCCCCTATAGTGAGTCGTATTACATGGTCATAGCTGTTTCCTGGCAGCTCTGGCCCGTG
TCTCAAAATCTCTGATGTTACATTGCACAAGATAAAAATATATCATCATGCCTCCTCTAGACCAGCCAGG
ACAGAAATGCCTCGACTTCGCTGCTACCCAAGGTTGCCGGGTGACGCACACCGTGGAAACGGATGAAGGC
ACGAACCCAGTGGACATAAGCCTGTTCGGTTCGTAAGCTGTAATGCAAGTAGCGTATGCGCTCACGCAAC
TGGTCCAGAACCTTGACCGAACGCAGCGGTGGTAACGGCGCAGTGGCGGTTTTCATGGCTTGTTATGACT
GTTTTTTTGGGGTACAGTCTATGCCTCGGGCATCCAAGCAGCAAGCGCGTTACGCCGTGGGTCGATGTTT
GATGTTATGGAGCAGCAACGATGTTACGCAGCAGGGCAGTCGCCCTAAAACAAAGTTAAACATTATGAGG
GAAGCGGTGATCGCCGAAGTATCGACTCAACTATCAGAGGTAGTTGGCGTCATCGAGCGCCATCTCGAAC
CGACGTTGCTGGCCGTACATTTGTACGGCTCCGCAGTGGATGGCGGCCTGAAGCCACACAGTGATATTGA
TTTGCTGGTTACGGTGACCGTAAGGCTTGATGAAACAACGCGGCGAGCTTTGATCAACGACCTTTTGGAA
ACTTCGGCTTCCCCTGGAGAGAGCGAGATTCTCCGCGCTGTAGAAGTCACCATTGTTGTGCACGACGACA
TCATTCCGTGGCGTTATCCAGCTAAGCGCGAACTGCAATTTGGAGAATGGCAGCGCAATGACATTCTTGC
AGGTATCTTCGAGCCAGCCACGATCGACATTGATCTGGCTATCTTGCTGACAAAAGCAAGAGAACATAGC
GTTGCCTTGGTAGGTCCAGCGGCGGAGGAACTCTTTGATCCGGTTCCTGAACAGGATCTATTTGAGGCGC
TAAATGAAACCTTAACGCTATGGAACTCGCCGCCCGACTGGGCTGGCGATGAGCGAAATGTAGTGCTTAC
GTTGTCCCGCATTTGGTACAGCGCAGTAACCGGCAAAATCGCGCCGAAGGATGTCGCTGCCGACTGGGCA
ATGGAGCGCCTGCCGGCCCAGTATCAGCCCGTCATACTTGAAGCTAGACAGGCTTATCTTGGACAAGAAG
AAGATCGCTTGGCCTCGCGCGCAGATCAGTTGGAAGAATTTGTCCACTACGTGAAAGGCGAGATCACCAA
GGTAGTCGGCAAATAACCCTCGAGCCACCCATGACCAAAATCCCTTAACGTGAGTTACGCGTCGTTCCAC
TGAGCGTCAGACCCCGTAGAAAAGATCAAAGGATCTTCTTGAGATCCTTTTTTTCTGCGCGTAATCTGCT
GCTTGCAAACAAAAAAACCACCGCTACCAGCGGTGGTTTGTTTGCCGGATCAAGAGCTACCAACTCTTTT
TCCGAAGGTAACTGGCTTCAGCAGAGCGCAGATACCAAATACTGTTCTTCTAGTGTAGCCGTAGTTAGGC
CACCACTTCAAGAACTCTGTAGCACCGCCTACATACCTCGCTCTGCTAATCCTGTTACCAGTGGCTGCTG
CCAGTGGCGATAAGTCGTGTCTTACCGGGTTGGACTCAAGACGATAGTTACCGGATAAGGCGCAGCGGTC
GGGCTGAACGGGGGGTTCGTGCACACAGCCCAGCTTGGAGCGAACGACCTACACCGAACTGAGATACCTA
CAGCGTGAGCTATGAGAAAGCGCCACGCTTCCCGAAGGGAGAAAGGCGGACAGGTATCCGGTAAGCGGCA
GGGTCGGAACAGGAGAGCGCACGAGGGAGCTTCCAGGGGGAAACGCCTGGTATCTTTATAGTCCTGTCGG
GTTTCGCCACCTCTGACTTGAGCGTCGATTTTTGTGATGCTCGTCAGGGGGGCGGAGCCTATGGAAAAAC
GCCAGCAACGCGGCCTTTTTACGGTTCCTGGCCTTTTGCTGGCCTTTTGCTCACATGTTCTTTCCTGCGT
TATCCCCTGATTCTGTGGATAACCGTATTACCGCCTTTGAGTGAGCTGATACCGCTCGCCGCAGCCGAAC
GACCGAGCGCAGCGAGTCAGTGAGCGAGGAAGCGGAAGAGCGCCCAATACGCAAACCGCCTCTCCCCGCG
CGTTGGCCGATTCATTAATGCAGCTGGCACGACAGGTTTCCCGACTGGAAAGCGGGCAGTGAGCGCAACG
CAATTAATACGCGTACCGCTAGCCAGGAAGAGTTTGTAGAAACGCAAAAAGGCCATCCGTCAGGATGGCC
TTCTGCTTAGTTTGATGCCTGGCAGTTTATGGCGGGCGTCCTGCCCGCCACCCTCCGGGCCGTTGCTTCA
CAACGTTCAAATCCGCTCCCGGCGGATTTGTCCTACTCAGGAGAGCGTTCACCGACAAACAACAGATAAA
ACGAAAGGCCCAGTCTTCCGACTGAGCCTTTCGTTTTATTTGATGCCTGGCAGTTCCCTACTCTCGCGTT
AACGCTAGCATGGATGTTTTCCCAGTCACGACGTT
Features (pLannotate 1.2.2; 12 found; start..end, strand, type, name):
     34..129     +  protein_bind   attL3: mutant version of attL; recombination site for the Gateway® LR reaction LR Clonase™
    132..593     +  CDS            NS3B_SARS: Experimental evidence at protein level: Swiss-Prot protein existence level 1. Induces host cell G0/G1 arrest and apoptosis. From Severe acute respiratory syndrome coronavirus (SARS-CoV).
    598..697     -  protein_bind   attL2: mutant version of attL; recombination site for the Gateway® LR reaction LR Clonase™
    715..733     -  promoter       T7 promoter: promoter for bacteriophage T7 RNA polymerase
    923..946     +  promoter       Pc promoter (fragment): intI1 (promoter lies within the coding sequence); class 1 integron promoter
   1122..1178    +  CDS            GmR (fragment): gentamycin acetyltransferase; aacC1; confers resistance to gentamycin
   1185..1976    +  CDS            SmR: aminoglycoside adenylyltransferase (Murphy, 1985); aadA; confers resistance to spectinomycin and streptomycin
   2069..2657    +  rep_origin     ori: high-copy-number ColE1/pMB1/pBR322/pUC origin of replication
   2840..2932    +  CDS            lacI (fragment): lac repressor; lacI; The lac repressor binds to the lac operator to inhibit transcription in E. coli. This inhibition can be relieved by adding lactose or isopropyl-β-D-thiogalactopyranoside (IPTG).
   2987..3014    -  terminator     rrnB T2 terminator: transcription terminator T2 from the E. coli rrnB gene
   3146..3189    +  terminator     rrnB T1 terminator: Escherichia coli rrnB; transcription terminator T1 from the E. coli rrnB gene
   3236..17      -  CDS            lacZα (fragment) (across the origin): LacZα fragment of β-galactosidase; lacZ fragment
