[The description below was written by a language model from this plasmid's Addgene catalogue record and pLannotate feature annotations shown in this document.]
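Description:
pDONR223 SARS-CoV-1 ORF3b_stop is a Gateway-compatible Entry clone built in the pDONR223 backbone, carrying the ORF3b coding sequence of SARS-CoV-1. It belongs to a collection of human coronavirus protein-coding sequences prepared as Entry clones. It is a bacterial cloning and shuttle plasmid rather than an expression vector. It replicates in E. coli from a high-copy ColE1/pUC-type origin and is selected with spectinomycin through the aadA (SmR) aminoglycoside adenylyltransferase gene. That gene lies downstream of a class 1 integron Pc promoter fragment and a short remnant of a gentamicin resistance gene. The sequenced plasmid is 3,255 nt, smaller than the 5,005 bp listed for the empty backbone. This is expected because Gateway BP cloning replaces the donor vector's large attP-flanked selection cassette with the insert.

The 462 bp ORF3b insert matches the Swiss-Prot entry for SARS-CoV accessory protein 3b, which is described as inducing host cell G0/G1 arrest and apoptosis. It is flanked by two attL recombination sites. The annotation software labels the upstream site as attL3 and the downstream one as attL2. These sites allow LR Clonase-mediated transfer of the ORF into any compatible Destination vector, which then supplies the promoter, tags and host-specific elements. The "_stop" suffix suggests that the ORF keeps a stop codon, which would suit native or N-terminally tagged expression rather than C-terminal fusions, though the record does not say so explicitly. No promoter drives the insert in this plasmid. A T7 promoter sits just outside the downstream attL site, pointing back toward the insert. rrnB T1 and T2 terminators upstream insulate the cassette from read-through transcription. Short lacI and lacZα fragments are backbone remnants.
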