Addgene plasmid #168560: pDONR223 SARS-CoV-1 ORF3b_stop
Purpose: Gateway-compatible Entry vector
Depositing lab: Fritz Roth. Depositing organization: Sinai Health System. Publication: A resource of human coronavirus protein-coding sequences in a flexible, multipurpose Gateway Entry clone collection. Weller B, Lin CW, Pogoutse O, Sauer M, Marin-de la Rosa N, Strobel A, Young V, Knapp JJ, Rayhan A, Falter C, Kim DK, Roth FP, Falter-Braun P. G3 (Bethesda). 2023 Jul 5;13(7):jkad105. doi: 10.1093/g3journal/jkad105. PubMed 37267226.
Backbone
  Vector backbone: pDONR223
  Backbone manufacturer: Rual et al, Genome Res. 14:2128-2135, 2004.
  Backbone size w/o insert (bp): 5005
  Vector type: Other
Growth in bacteria
  Bacterial resistance: Spectinomycin, 50 μg/mL
  Growth temperature: 37°C
  Growth strain: DH5alpha
  Copy number: Unknown
Gene/Insert
  Gene/Insert name: ORF3b
  Species: Other
  Insert size (bp): 462
  Entrez Gene: ORF3b (a.k.a. sars3b)
  Cloning method: Gateway Cloning
  Sequencing primers: 5′ m13-For; 3′ m13-Rev
Resource information
  A portion of this plasmid was derived from a plasmid made by: Falter-Braun Lab
Terms and licenses: Academic/Nonprofit Terms; Industry Terms
How to cite: pDONR223 SARS-CoV-1 ORF3b_stop was a gift from Fritz Roth (Addgene plasmid # 168560 ; http://n2t.net/addgene:168560 ; RRID:Addgene_168560)
